>Addgene plasmid #89975 | GFP-ataxin-3 | addgene full sequence | sequence record 181693 | Addgene NGS Result
GGATCCACCGGATCTAGATAACTGATCATAATCAGCCATACCACATTTGTAGAGGTTTTACTTGCTTTAA
AAAACCTCCCACACCTCCCCCTGAACCTGAAACATAAAATGAATGCAATTGTTGTTGTTAACTTGTTTAT
TGCAGCTTATAATGGTTACAAATAAAGCAATAGCATCACAAATTTCACAAATAAAGCATTTTTTTCACTG
CATTCTAGTTGTGGTTTGTCCAAACTCATCAATGTATCTTAACGCGTAAATTGTAAGCGTTAATATTTTG
TTAAAATTCGCGTTAAATTTTTGTTAAATCAGCTCATTTTTTAACCAATAGGCCGAAATCGGCAAAATCC
CTTATAAATCAAAAGAATAGACCGAGATAGGGT
[37 nt withheld, positions 384-420]
AAAGAACGTGGACTCCAACGTCAAAGG
[49 nt withheld, positions 448-496]
T
[91 nt withheld, positions 498-588]
G
[124 nt withheld, positions 590-713]
CAGGTGGCACTTTTCGGGGAAATGTGCGCGGAACCCCTATTTGTTTATTTTTCTAAATACATTCAAATAT
GTATCCGCTCATGAGACAATAACCCTGATAAATGCTTCAATAATATTGAAAAAGGAAGAGTCCTGAGGCG
GAAAGAACCAGCTGTGGAATGTGTGTCAGTTAGGGTGTGGAAAGTCCCCAGGCTCCCCAGCAGGCAGAAG
TATGCAAAGCATGCATCTCAATTAGTCAGCAACCAGGTGTGGAAAGTCCCCAGGCTCCCCAGCAGGCAGA
AGTATGCAAAGCATGCATCTCAATTAGTCAGCAACCATAGTCCCGCCCCTAACTCCGCCCATCCCGCCCC
TAACTCCGCCCAGTTCCGCCCATTCTCCGCCCCATGGCTGACTAATTTTTTTTATTTATGCAGAGGCCGA
GGCCGCCTCGGCCTCTGAGCTATTCCAGAAGTAGTGAGGAGGCTTTTTTGGAGGCCTAGGCTTTTGCAAA
GATCGATCAAGAGACAGGATGAGGATCGTTTCGCATGATTGAACAAGATGGATTGCACGCAGGTTCTCCG
GCCGCTTGGGTGGAGAGGCTATTCGGCTATGACTGGGCACAACAGACAATCGGCTGCTCTGATGCCGCCG
TGTTCCGGCTGTCAGCGCAGGGGCGCCCGGTTCTTTTTGTCAAGACCGACCTGTCCGGTGCCCTGAATGA
ACTGCAAGACGAGGCAGCGCGGCTATCGTGGCTGGCCACGACGGGCGTTCCTTGCGCAGCTGTGCTCGAC
GTTGTCACTGAAGCGGGAAGGGACTGGCTGCTATTGGGCGAAGTGCCGGGGCAGGATCTCCTGTCATCTC
ACCTTGCTCCTGCCGAGAAAGTATCCATCATGGCTGATGCAATGCGGCGGCTGCATACGCTTGATCCGGC
TACCTGCCCATTCGACCACCAAGCGAAACATCGCATCGAGCGAGCACGTACTCGGATGGAAGCCGGTCTT
GTCGATCAGGATGATCTGGACGAAGAGCATCAGGGGCTCGCGCCAGCCGAACTGTTCGCCAGGCTCAAGG
CGAGCATGCCCGACGGCGAGGATCTCGTCGTGACCCATGGCGATGCCTGCTTGCCGAATATCATGGTGGA
AAATGGCCGCTTTTCTGGATTCATCGACTGTGGCCGGCTGGGTGTGGCGGACCGCTATCAGGACATAGCG
TTGGCTACCCGTGATATTGCTGAAGAGCTTGGCGGCGAATGGGCTGACCGCTTCCTCGTGCTTTACGGTA
TCGCCGCTCCCGATTCGCAGCGCATCGCCTTCTATCGCCTTCTTGACGAGTTCTTCTGAGCGGGACTCTG
GGGTTCGAAATGACCGACCAAGCGACGCCCAACCTGCCATCACGAGATTTCGATTCCACCGCCGCCTTCT
ATGAAAGGTTGGGCTTCGGAATCGTTTTCCGGGACGCCGGCTGGATGATCCTCCAGCGCGGGGATCTCAT
GCTGGAGTTCTTCGCCCACCCTAGGGGGAGGCTAACTGAAACACGGAAGGAGACAATACCGGAAGGAACC
CGCGCTATGACGGCAATAAAAAGACAGAATAAAACGCACGGTGTTGGGTCGTTTGTTCATAAACGCGGGG
TTCGGTCCCAGGGCTGGCACTCTGTCGATACCCCACCGAGACCCCATTGGGGCCAATACGCCCGCGTTTC
TTCCTTTTCCCCACCCCACCCCCCAAGTTCGGGTGAAGGCCCAGGGCTCGCAGCCAACGTCGGGGCGGCA
GGCCCTGCCATAGCCTCAGGTTACTCATATATACTTTAGATTGATTTAAAACTTCATTTTTAATTTAAAA
GGATCTAGGTGAAGATCCTTTTTGATAATCTCATGACCAAAATCCCTTAACGTGAGTTTTCGTTCCACTG
AGCGTCAGACCCCGTAGAAAAGATCAAAGGATCTTCTTGAGATCCTTTTTTTCTGCGCGTAATCTGCTGC
TTGCAAACAAAAAAACCACCGCTACCAGCGGTGGTTTGTTTGCCGGATCAAGAGCTACCAACTCTTTTTC
CGAAGGTAACTGGCTTCAGCAGAGCGCAGATACCAAATACTGTTCTTCTAGTGTAGCCGTAGTTAGGCCA
CCACTTCAAGAACTCTGTAGCACCGCCTACATACCTCGCTCTGCTAATCCTGTTACCAGTGGCTGCTGCC
AGTGGCGATAAGTCGTGTCTTACCGGGTTGGACTCAAGACGATAGTTACCGGATAAGGCGCAGCGGTCGG
GCTGAACGGGGGGTTCGTGCACACAGCCCAGCTTGGAGCGAACGACCTACACCGAACTGAGATACCTACA
GCGTGAGCTATGAGAAAGCGCCACGCTTCCCGAAGGGAGAAAGGCGGACAGGTATCCGGTAAGCGGCAGG
GTCGGAACAGGAGAGCGCACGAGGGAGCTTCCAGGGGGAAACGCCTGGTATCTTTATAGTCCTGTCGGGT
TTCGCCACCTCTGACTTGAGCGTCGATTTTTGTGATGCTCGTCAGGGGGGCGGAGCCTATGGAAAAACGC
CAGCAACGCGGCCTTTTTACGGTTCCTGGCCTTTTGCTGGCCTTTTGCTCACATGTTCTTTCCTGCGTTA
TCCCCTGATTCTGTGGATAACCGTATTACCGCCATGCATTAGTTATTAATAGTAATCAATTACGGGGTCA
TTAGTTCATAGCCCATATATGGAGTTCCGCGTTACATAACTTACGGTAAATGGCCCGCCTGGCTGACCGC
CCAACGACCCCCGCCCATTGACGTCAATAATGACGTATGTTCCCATAGTAACGCCAATAGGGACTTTCCA
TTGACGTCAATGGGTGGAGTATTTACGGTAAACTGCCCACTTGGCAGTACATCAAGTGTATCATATGCCA
AGTACGCCCCCTATTGACGTCAATGACGGTAAATGGCCCGCCTGGCATTATGCCCAGTACATGACCTTAT
GGGACTTTCCTACTTGGCAGTACATCTACGTATTAGTCATCGCTATTACCATGGTGATGCGGTTTTGGCA
GTACATCAATGGGCGTGGATAGCGGTTTGACTCACGGGGATTTCCAAGTCTCCACCCCATTGACGTCAAT
GGGAGTTTGTTTTGGCACCAAAATCAACGGGACTTTCCAAAATGTCGTAACAACTCCGCCCCATTGACGC
AAATGGGCGGTAGGCGTGTACGGTGGGAGGTCTATATAAGCAGAGCTGGTTTAGTGAACCGTCAGATCCG
CTAGCGCTACCGGTCGCCACCATGGTGAGCAAGGGCGAGGAGCTGTTCACCGGGGTGGTGCCCATCCTGG
TCGAGCTGGACGGCGACGTAAACGGCCACAAGTTCAGCGTGTCCGGCGAGGGCGAGGGCGATGCCACCTA
CGGCAAGCTGACCCTGAAGTTCATCTGCACCACCGGCAAGCTGCCCGTGCCCTGGCCCACCCTCGTGACC
ACCCTGACCTACGGCGTGCAGTGCTTCAGCCGCTACCCCGACCACATGAAGCAGCACGACTTCTTCAAGT
CCGCCATGCCCGAAGGCTACGTCCAGGAGCGCACCATCTTCTTCAAGGACGACGGCAACTACAAGACCCG
CGCCGAGGTGAAGTTCGAGGGCGACACCCTGGTGAACCGCATCGAGCTGAAGGGCATCGACTTCAAGGAG
GACGGCAACATCCTGGGGCACAAGCTGGAGTACAACTACAACAGCCACAACGTCTATATCATGGCCGACA
AGCAGAAGAACGGCATCAAGGTGAACTTCAAGATCCGCCACAACATCGAGGACGGCAGCGTGCAGCTCGC
CGACCACTACCAGCAGAACACCCCCATCGGCGACGGCCCCGTGCTGCTGCCCGACAACCACTACCTGAGC
ACCCAGTCCGCCCTGAGCAAAGACCCCAACGAGAAGCGCGATCACATGGTCCTGCTGGAGTTCGTGACCG
CCGCCGGGATCACTCTCGGCATGGACGAGCTGTACAAGTCCGGACTCAGATCTCGAGCTCAAATGGAGTC
CATCTTCCACGAGAAACAAGAAGGCTCACTTTGTGCTCAACATTGCCTGAATAACTTATTGCAAGGAGAA
TATTTTAGCCCTGTGGAATTATCCTCAATTGCACATCAGCTGGATGAGGAGGAGAGGATGAGAATGGCAG
AAGGAGGAGTTACTAGTGAAGATTATCGCACGTTTTTACAGCAGCCTTCTGGAAATATGGATGACAGTGG
TTTTTTCTCTATTCAGGTTATAAGCAATGCCTTGAAAGTTTGGGGTTTAGAACTAATCCTGTTCAACAGT
CCAGAGTATCAGAGGCTCAGGATCGATCCTATAAATGAAAGATCATTTATATGCAATTATAAGGAACACT
GGTTTACAGTTAGAAAATTAGGAAAACAGTGGTTTAACTTGAATTCTCTCTTGACGGGTCCAGAATTAAT
ATCAGATACATATCTTGCACTTTTCTTGGCTCAATTACAACAGGAAGGTTATTCTATATTTGTCGTTAAG
GGTGATCTGCCAGATTGCGAAGCTGACCAACTCCTGCAGATGATTAGGGTCCAACAGATGCATCGACCAA
AACTTATTGGAGAAGAATTAGCACAACTAAAAGAGCAAAGAGTCCATAAAACAGACCTGGAACGAGTGTT
AGAAGCAAATGATGGCTCAGGAATGTTAGACGAAGATGAGGAGGATTTGCAGAGGGCTCTGGCACTAAGT
CGCCAAGAAATTGACATGGAAGATGAGGAAGCAGATCTCCGCAGGGCTATTCAGCTAAGTATGCAAGGTA
GTTCCAGAAACATATCTCAAGATATGACACAGACATCAGGTACAAATCTTACTTCAGAAGAGCTTCGGAA
GAGACGAGAAGCCTACTTTGAAAAACAGCAGCAAAAGCAGCAACAGCAGCAGCAGCAGCAGCAGCAGGGG
GACCTATCAGGACAGAGTTCACATCCATGTGAAAGGCCAGCCACCAGTTCAGGAGCACTTGGGAGTGATC
TAGGTGATGCTATGAGTGAAGAAGACATGCTTCAGGCAGCTGTGACCATGTCTTTAGAAACTGTCAGAAA
TGATTTGAAAACAGAAGGAAAAAAATAA
Features (pLannotate 1.2.2; 15 found; start..end, strand, type, name):
     23..107     +  CDS            large T antigen (fragment): large T antigen from SV40 (simian virus 40)
    130..251     +  polyA_signal   SV40 poly(A) signal: SV40 polyadenylation signal
    285..713     -  rep_origin     f1 ori (sequence partly withheld): f1 bacteriophage origin of replication; arrow indicates direction of (+) strand synthesis
    740..844     +  promoter       AmpR promoter: bla
    846..1203    +  promoter       SV40 promoter: SV40 enhancer and early promoter
   1238..2032    +  CDS            NeoR/KanR: aminoglycoside phosphotransferase from Tn5; aph(3')-II (or nptII); confers resistance to neomycin, kanamycin, and G418 (Geneticin®)
   2053..2205    +  CDS            ble (fragment): BLE_KLEPN - Experimental evidence at protein level: Swiss-Prot protein existence level 1. Binding protein with a strong affinity to the bleomycin family of antibiotics. Binds to CL990; an antimitotic-antibiotic compound. From Klebsiella pneumoniae.
   2264..2311    +  polyA_signal   HSV TK poly(A) signal: herpes simplex virus thymidine kinase polyadenylation signal (Cole and Stacy, 1985)
   2402..2418    -  polyA_signal   bGH poly(A) signal (fragment): bovine growth hormone polyadenylation signal
   2640..3228    +  rep_origin     ori: high-copy-number ColE1/pMB1/pBR322/pUC origin of replication
   3403..3706    +  enhancer       CMV enhancer: human cytomegalovirus immediate early enhancer
   3707..3910    +  promoter       CMV promoter: human cytomegalovirus (CMV) immediate early promoter
   3955..4671    +  CDS            EGFP: EGFP is a basic (constitutively fluorescent) green fluorescent protein published in 1996, derived from Aequorea victoria. It is reported to be a rapidly-maturing weak dimer with moderate acid sensitivity.
   4672..4695    +  misc_feature   MCS (fragment): multiple cloning site
   4696..5778    +  CDS            ATXN3: ATX3_HUMAN - Also known as ATX3, MJD, MJD1, SCA3. Experimental evidence at protein level: Swiss-Prot protein existence level 1. Deubiquitinating enzyme involved in protein homeostasis maintenance, transcription, cytoskeleton regulation, myogenesis and degradation of misfolded chaperone substrates (PubMed:12297501, PubMed:17696782, PubMed:23625928, PubMed:28445460, PubMed:16118278). Binds long polyubiquitin chains and trims them, while it has weak or no activity against chains of 4 or less ubiquitins (PubMed:17696782). Involved in degradation of misfolded chaperone substrates via its interactio
