[The description below was written by a language model from this plasmid's Addgene catalogue record and pLannotate feature annotations shown in this document.]
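Description:
GFP-ataxin-3 is a mammalian expression plasmid of about 5.8 kb, built on the EGFP-C1 backbone, that produces human ataxin-3 (ATXN3) fused at its N terminus to EGFP. The human cytomegalovirus immediate-early enhancer and promoter drive the EGFP coding sequence. This reads through a short remnant of the multiple cloning site directly into the ataxin-3 open reading frame of roughly 1.1 kb, which was inserted between XhoI and BamHI sites that both remain intact. An SV40 polyadenylation signal lies downstream of the fusion and terminates the transcript. The short large T antigen, ble and bGH poly(A) fragments in the annotation appear to be residual backbone sequence or partial matches rather than functional elements.

The plasmid is propagated in E. coli through a high-copy ColE1/pUC-type origin, and it also carries an f1 phage origin. Selection relies on a single Tn5 aminoglycoside phosphotransferase gene (NeoR/KanR) placed behind tandem bacterial (bla) and SV40 early promoters and followed by the HSV TK poly(A) signal. This arrangement gives kanamycin resistance in bacteria and can support G418 selection in transfected mammalian cells.

Ataxin-3 is a deubiquitinating enzyme that binds and trims long polyubiquitin chains, and its gene is also known as MJD1/SCA3. The fluorescent tag allows the protein's expression and subcellular localisation to be followed in living or fixed cells. The associated publication concerns ataxin-3's role in the MDC1-dependent DNA double-strand break response, where it counteracts the SUMO-targeted ubiquitin ligase RNF4. The construct is therefore suited to imaging and functional studies of ataxin-3 in that setting.
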