Addgene plasmid #89975: GFP-ataxin-3
Purpose: Expresses GFP-tagged ataxin-3
Depositing lab: Nico Dantuma. Depositing organization: Karolinska Institutet. Publication: Ataxin-3 consolidates the MDC1-dependent DNA double-strand break response by counteracting the SUMO-targeted ubiquitin ligase RNF4. Pfeiffer A, Luijsterburg MS, Acs K, Wiegant WW, Helfricht A, Herzog LK, Minoia M, Bottcher C, Salomons FA, van Attikum H, Dantuma NP. EMBO J. 2017 Mar 8. pii: e201695151. doi: 10.15252/embj.201695151. PubMed 28275011.
Backbone
  Vector backbone: EGFP-C1
  Vector type: Mammalian Expression
Growth in bacteria
  Bacterial resistance: Kanamycin, 50 μg/mL
  Growth temperature: 37°C
  Growth strain: DH5alpha
  Copy number: Unknown
Gene/Insert
  Gene/Insert name: ataxin-3
  Species: H. sapiens (human)
  Insert size (bp): 1086
  GenBank ID: NM_004993.5
  Entrez Gene: ATXN3 (a.k.a. AT3, ATX3, JOS, MJD, MJD1, SCA3)
  Tag / fusion protein: GFP (N terminal on backbone)
  Cloning method: Restriction Enzyme; 5′ cloning site XhoI (not destroyed); 3′ cloning site BamHI (not destroyed)
  Sequencing primers: 5′ GATCACATGGTCCTGCTG; 3′ TTTAAAGCAAGTAAAACCTC
Terms and licenses: Academic/Nonprofit Terms; Industry Terms: Not Available to Industry
How to cite: GFP-ataxin-3 was a gift from Nico Dantuma (Addgene plasmid # 89975 ; http://n2t.net/addgene:89975 ; RRID:Addgene_89975)
